>Addgene plasmid #132078 | pDONR221_SLC2A6 | addgene full sequence | sequence record 262966 | Addgene NGS Result
CTTTCCTGCGTTATCCCCTGATTCTGTGGATAACCGTATTACCGCCTTTGAGTGAGCTGATACCGCTCGC
CGCAGCCGAACGACCGAGCGCAGCGAGTCAGTGAGCGAGGAAGCGGAAGAGCGCCCAATACGCAAACCGC
CTCTCCCCGCGCGTTGGCCGATTCATTAATGCAGCTGGCACGACAGGTTTCCCGACTGGAAAGCGGGCAG
TGAGCGCAACGCAATTAATACGCGTACCGCTAGCCAGGAAGAGTTTGTAGAAACGCAAAAAGGCCATCCG
TCAGGATGGCCTTCTGCTTAGTTTGATGCCTGGCAGTTTATGGCGGGCGTCCTGCCCGCCACCCTCCGGG
CCGTTGCTTCACAACGTTCAAATCCGCTCCCGGCGGATTTGTCCTACTCAGGAGAGCGTTCACCGACAAA
CAACAGATAAAACGAAAGGCCCAGTCTTCCGACTGAGCCTTTCGTTTTATTTGATGCCTGGCAGTTCCCT
ACTCTCGCGTTAACGCTAGCATGGATGTTTTCCCAGTCACGACGTTGTAAAACGACGGCCAGTCTTAAGC
TCGGGCCCCAAATAATGATTTTATTTTGACTGATAGTGACCTGTTCGTTGCAACACATTGATGAGCAATG
CTTTTTTATAATGCCAACTTTGTACAAAAAAGCAGGCTCCACCATGCAGGAGCCACTGCTGGGAGCAGAG
GGACCAGACTACGATACCTTCCCCGAGAAGCCACCTCCAAGCCCTGGCGACAGGGCAAGAGTGGGCACCC
TGCAGAACAAGCGGGTGTTCCTGGCCACATTTGCCGCCGTGCTGGGCAATTTCTCTTTTGGCTACGCCCT
GGTGTATACCAGCCCCGTGATCCCTGCCCTGGAGAGATCCCTGGACCCTGATCTGCACCTGACCAAGAGC
CAGGCCTCCTGGTTCGGCAGCGTGTTCACCCTGGGAGCAGCAGCAGGAGGACTGAGCGCCATGATCCTGA
ACGATCTGCTGGGCAGAAAGCTGTCCATCATGTTCTCTGCCGTGCCAAGCGCCGCAGGATATGCACTGAT
GGCAGGAGCCCACGGCCTGTGGATGCTGCTGCTGGGAAGGACCCTGACAGGATTTGCAGGAGGACTGACC
GCAGCATGCATCCCCGTGTACGTGAGCGAGATCGCACCACCTGGCGTGCGCGGCGCCCTGGGCGCCACAC
CACAGCTGATGGCCGTGTTTGGCTCTCTGAGCCTGTATGCCCTGGGCCTGCTGCTGCCCTGGAGGTGGCT
GGCAGTGGCAGGAGAGGCACCTGTGCTGATCATGATCCTGCTGCTGAGCTTCATGCCAAACTCCCCCAGA
TTTCTGCTGTCTAGGGGAAGGGACGAGGAGGCCCTGAGGGCCCTGGCCTGGCTGCGCGGCACCGACGTGG
ATGTGCACTGGGAGTTCGAGCAGATCCAGGATAATGTGCGGAGACAGAGCTCCAGGGTGTCCTGGGCAGA
GGCAAGGGCACCACACGTGTGCAGACCTATCACAGTGGCCCTGCTGATGCGCCTGCTGCAGCAGCTGACC
GGCATCACACCTATCCTGGTGTACCTGCAGTCCATCTTTGACTCTACCGCCGTGCTGCTGCCACCAAAGG
ACGATGCAGCAATCGTGGGAGCCGTGCGGCTGCTGTCCGTGCTGATCGCCGCCCTGACAATGGATCTGGC
CGGCAGAAAGGTGCTGCTGTTCGTGTCTGCCGCCATCATGTTTGCCGCCAACCTGACCCTGGGCCTGTAT
ATCCACTTCGGCCCTAGGCCACTGTCTCCAAATAGCACAGCAGGACTGGAGTCCGAGTCTTGGGGCGACC
TGGCACAGCCTCTGGCAGCACCAGCAGGATACCTGACCCTGGTGCCACTGCTGGCCACAATGCTGTTTAT
CATGGGCTATGCAGTGGGATGGGGACCAATCACCTGGCTGCTGATGAGCGAGGTGCTGCCACTGAGGGCA
AGAGGAGTGGCAAGCGGCCTGTGCGTGCTGGCATCCTGGCTGACCGCCTTCGTGCTGACAAAGTCTTTTC
TGCCTGTGGTGAGCACATTCGGCCTGCAGGTGCCATTCTTTTTCTTTGCCGCCATCTGTCTGGTGAGCCT
GGTGTTTACCGGATGCTGCGTGCCAGAGACAAAGGGCCGCTCCCTGGAGCAGATCGAGTCTTTCTTTAGG
ACCGGCAGGCGCTCCTTCCTGCGCGACCCAGCTTTCTTGTACAAAGTTGGCATTATAAGAAAGCATTGCT
TATCAATTTGTTGCAACGAACAGGTCACTATCAGTCAAAATAAAATCATTATTTGCCATCCAGCTGATAT
CCCCTATAGTGAGTCGTATTACATGGTCATAGCTGTTTCCTGGCAGCTCTGGCCCGTGTCTCAAAATCTC
TGATGTTACATTGCACAAGATAAAAATATATCATCATGAACAATAAAACTGTCTGCTTACATAAACAGTA
ATACAAGGGGTGTTATGAGCCATATTCAACGGGAAACGTCGAGGCCGCGATTAAATTCCAACATGGATGC
TGATTTATATGGGTATAAATGGGCTCGCGATAATGTCGGGCAATCAGGTGCGACAATCTATCGCTTGTAT
GGGAAGCCCGATGCGCCAGAGTTGTTTCTGAAACATGGCAAAGGTAGCGTTGCCAATGATGTTACAGATG
AGATGGTCAGACTAAACTGGCTGACGGAATTTATGCCTCTTCCGACCATCAAGCATTTTATCCGTACTCC
TGATGATGCATGGTTACTCACCACTGCGATCCCCGGAAAAACAGCATTCCAGGTATTAGAAGAATATCCT
GATTCAGGTGAAAATATTGTTGATGCGCTGGCAGTGTTCCTGCGCCGGTTGCATTCGATTCCTGTTTGTA
ATTGTCCTTTTAACAGCGATCGCGTATTTCGTCTCGCTCAGGCGCAATCACGAATGAATAACGGTTTGGT
TGATGCGAGTGATTTTGATGACGAGCGTAATGGCTGGCCTGTTGAACAAGTCTGGAAAGAAATGCATAAA
CTTTTGCCATTCTCACCGGATTCAGTCGTCACTCATGGTGATTTCTCACTTGATAACCTTATTTTTGACG
AGGGGAAATTAATAGGTTGTATTGATGTTGGACGAGTCGGAATCGCAGACCGATACCAGGATCTTGCCAT
CCTATGGAACTGCCTCGGTGAGTTTTCTCCTTCATTACAGAAACGGCTTTTTCAAAAATATGGTATTGAT
AATCCTGATATGAATAAATTGCAGTTTCATTTGATGCTCGATGAGTTTTTCTAATCAGAATTGGTTAATT
GGTTGTAACACTGGCAGAGCATTACGCTGACTTGACGGGACGGCGCAAGCTCATGACCAAAATCCCTTAA
CGTGAGTTACGCGTCGTTCCACTGAGCGTCAGACCCCGTAGAAAAGATCAAAGGATCTTCTTGAGATCCT
TTTTTTCTGCGCGTAATCTGCTGCTTGCAAACAAAAAAACCACCGCTACCAGCGGTGGTTTGTTTGCCGG
ATCAAGAGCTACCAACTCTTTTTCCGAAGGTAACTGGCTTCAGCAGAGCGCAGATACCAAATACTGTTCT
TCTAGTGTAGCCGTAGTTAGGCCACCACTTCAAGAACTCTGTAGCACCGCCTACATACCTCGCTCTGCTA
ATCCTGTTACCAGTGGCTGCTGCCAGTGGCGATAAGTCGTGTCTTACCGGGTTGGACTCAAGACGATAGT
TACCGGATAAGGCGCAGCGGTCGGGCTGAACGGGGGGTTCGTGCACACAGCCCAGCTTGGAGCGAACGAC
CTACACCGAACTGAGATACCTACAGCGTGAGCTATGAGAAAGCGCCACGCTTCCCGAAGGGAGAAAGGCG
GACAGGTATCCGGTAAGCGGCAGGGTCGGAACAGGAGAGCGCACGAGGGAGCTTCCAGGGGGAAACGCCT
GGTATCTTTATAGTCCTGTCGGGTTTCGCCACCTCTGACTTGAGCGTCGATTTTTGTGATGCTCGTCAGG
GGGGCGGAGCCTATGGAAAAACGCCAGCAACGCGGCCTTTTTACGGTTCCTGGCCTTTTGCTGGCCTTTT
GCTCACATGTT
Features (pLannotate 1.2.2; 10 found; start..end, strand, type, name):
    121..213     +  CDS            lacI (fragment): lac repressor; lacI; The lac repressor binds to the lac operator to inhibit transcription in E. coli. This inhibition can be relieved by adding lactose or isopropyl-β-D-thiogalactopyranoside (IPTG).
    268..295     -  terminator     rrnB T2 terminator: transcription terminator T2 from the E. coli rrnB gene
    427..470     +  terminator     rrnB T1 terminator: Escherichia coli rrnB; transcription terminator T1 from the E. coli rrnB gene
    517..553     -  CDS            lacZα (fragment): LacZα fragment of β-galactosidase; lacZ fragment
    569..668     +  protein_bind   attL1: mutant version of attL; recombination site for the Gateway® LR reaction LR Clonase™
    674..2194    +  CDS            SLC2A6: GTR6_HUMAN - Also known as GLUT6 From Homo sapiens (Human).
   2196..2295    -  protein_bind   attL2: mutant version of attL; recombination site for the Gateway® LR reaction LR Clonase™
   2313..2331    -  promoter       T7 promoter: promoter for bacteriophage T7 RNA polymerase
   2465..3274    +  CDS            KanR: aminoglycoside phosphotransferase; aph(3')-Ia; confers resistance to kanamycin in bacteria or G418 (Geneticin®) in eukaryotes
   3421..4009    +  rep_origin     ori: high-copy-number ColE1/pMB1/pBR322/pUC origin of replication
