[The description below was written by a language model from this plasmid's Addgene catalogue record, the feature table of its GenBank file and pLannotate feature annotations shown in this document.]
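Description:
pDONR221_SLC2A6 is a Gateway entry clone built on the pDONR221 backbone, carrying a codon-optimized open reading frame for human SLC2A6, the solute carrier family member also called GLUT6 (with GLUT9 listed as an older alias). The full plasmid sequence is about 4.1 kb, of which the insert accounts for 1,521 bp. It is propagated in E. coli through a high-copy ColE1/pUC-type origin and selected with kanamycin via an aminoglycoside phosphotransferase (KanR) gene. Although the catalogue lists the vector type as mammalian expression, the annotated features show no eukaryotic promoter or polyadenylation signal, so the plasmid serves as a donor of the ORF rather than as an expression construct in its own right.

The SLC2A6 coding sequence sits between attL1 and attL2, the recombination sites used in the Gateway LR reaction, so the ORF can be moved directionally into any attR-containing destination vector that supplies the desired promoter, tags or viral elements. Upstream of the cassette lie the rrnB T1 and T2 transcription terminators, which insulate the insert from read-through transcription from the backbone in bacteria. A T7 promoter lies beyond attL2 on the opposite strand, pointing back toward the insert. Short lacI and lacZα fragments are also annotated as backbone remnants, and M13 forward and reverse priming sites are recorded for sequencing across the insert. The accompanying GenBank record covers only the 1,521 bp insert and carries no feature annotation beyond the source. The clone belongs to a consortium collection of solute carrier ORFs intended for subcloning into custom expression vectors for transporter research and drug discovery.
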