Addgene plasmid #132078: pDONR221_SLC2A6
Purpose: Gateway entry clone with codon-optimized ORF sequence for subcloning into custom expression vectors
Depositing lab: RESOLUTE Consortium & Giulio Superti-Furga. Depositing organization: CeMM Research Center for Molecular Medicine. Publication: The RESOLUTE consortium: unlocking SLC transporters for drug discovery. Superti-Furga G, Lackner D, Wiedmer T, Ingles-Prieto A, Barbosa B, Girardi E, Goldmann U, Gurtl B, Klavins K, Klimek C, Lindinger S, Lineiro-Retes E, Muller AC, Onstein S, Redinger G, Reil D, Sedlyarov V, Wolf G, Crawford M, Everley R, ... Steppan CM. Nat Rev Drug Discov. 2020 Jul;19(7):429-430. doi: 10.1038/d41573-020-00056-6. PubMed 32265506.
Backbone
  Vector backbone: pDONR221
  Backbone manufacturer: Thermo Fisher Scientific
  Backbone size w/o insert (bp): 2550
  Vector type: Mammalian Expression
Growth in bacteria
  Bacterial resistance: Kanamycin, 50 μg/mL
  Growth temperature: 37°C
  Growth strain: Stbl3
  Copy number: High Copy
Gene/Insert
  Gene/Insert name: SLC2A6 (alt name: GLUT9, GLUT6, HSA011372)
  Species: H. sapiens (human)
  Insert size (bp): 1521
  Entrez Gene: SLC2A6 (a.k.a. GLUT6, GLUT9, HSA011372)
  Cloning method: Gateway Cloning
  Sequencing primers: 5′ M13-fwd; 3′ M13-rev
Terms and licenses: Academic/Nonprofit Terms; Industry Terms
Depositor comments: For more information on the full Resolute plasmid collection, please see www.addgene.org/depositor-collections/re-solute/. Please provide your feedback on this plasmid to the RESOLUTE consortium by filling out their RESOLUTE repository feedback form: https://forms.office.com/Pages/ResponsePage.aspx?id=0e05yklzmkS7rjFGQL4N7z4feCLQvEJAmVcOCM_u885UN1JJRko0Ukg4TVQwNTZLOUxPQVJWT1NHUCQlQCN0PWcu
How to cite: pDONR221_SLC2A6 was a gift from RESOLUTE Consortium & Giulio Superti-Furga (Addgene plasmid # 132078 ; http://n2t.net/addgene:132078 ; RRID:Addgene_132078)
