LOCUS       Exported 1521 bp ds-DNA linear SYN 13-JUN-2021
DEFINITION  Gateway entry clone with codon-optimized ORF sequence for subcloning
            into custom expression vectors.
ACCESSION   .
VERSION     .
KEYWORDS    pDONR221_SLC2A6
SOURCE      synthetic DNA construct
  ORGANISM  synthetic DNA construct
REFERENCE   1 (bases 1 to 1521)
  TITLE     RESOLUTE consortium SLC collection
REFERENCE   2 (bases 1 to 1521)
  AUTHORS   .
  TITLE     Direct Submission
  JOURNAL   Exported Jun 13, 2021 from SnapGene Server 1.1.58
            http://www.snapgene.com
FEATURES             Location/Qualifiers
     source          1..1521
                     /organism="synthetic DNA construct"
                     /mol_type="other DNA"
ORIGIN
        1 atgcaggagc cactgctggg agcagaggga ccagactacg ataccttccc cgagaagcca
       61 cctccaagcc ctggcgacag ggcaagagtg ggcaccctgc agaacaagcg ggtgttcctg
      121 gccacatttg ccgccgtgct gggcaatttc tcttttggct acgccctggt gtataccagc
      181 cccgtgatcc ctgccctgga gagatccctg gaccctgatc tgcacctgac caagagccag
      241 gcctcctggt tcggcagcgt gttcaccctg ggagcagcag caggaggact gagcgccatg
      301 atcctgaacg atctgctggg cagaaagctg tccatcatgt tctctgccgt gccaagcgcc
      361 gcaggatatg cactgatggc aggagcccac ggcctgtgga tgctgctgct gggaaggacc
      421 ctgacaggat ttgcaggagg actgaccgca gcatgcatcc ccgtgtacgt gagcgagatc
      481 gcaccacctg gcgtgcgcgg cgccctgggc gccacaccac agctgatggc cgtgtttggc
      541 tctctgagcc tgtatgccct gggcctgctg ctgccctgga ggtggctggc agtggcagga
      601 gaggcacctg tgctgatcat gatcctgctg ctgagcttca tgccaaactc ccccagattt
      661 ctgctgtcta ggggaaggga cgaggaggcc ctgagggccc tggcctggct gcgcggcacc
      721 gacgtggatg tgcactggga gttcgagcag atccaggata atgtgcggag acagagctcc
      781 agggtgtcct gggcagaggc aagggcacca cacgtgtgca gacctatcac agtggccctg
      841 ctgatgcgcc tgctgcagca gctgaccggc atcacaccta tcctggtgta cctgcagtcc
      901 atctttgact ctaccgccgt gctgctgcca ccaaaggacg atgcagcaat cgtgggagcc
      961 gtgcggctgc tgtccgtgct gatcgccgcc ctgacaatgg atctggccgg cagaaaggtg
     1021 ctgctgttcg tgtctgccgc catcatgttt gccgccaacc tgaccctggg cctgtatatc
     1081 cacttcggcc ctaggccact gtctccaaat agcacagcag gactggagtc cgagtcttgg
     1141 ggcgacctgg cacagcctct ggcagcacca gcaggatacc tgaccctggt gccactgctg
     1201 gccacaatgc tgtttatcat gggctatgca gtgggatggg gaccaatcac ctggctgctg
     1261 atgagcgagg tgctgccact gagggcaaga ggagtggcaa gcggcctgtg cgtgctggca
     1321 tcctggctga ccgccttcgt gctgacaaag tcttttctgc ctgtggtgag cacattcggc
     1381 ctgcaggtgc cattcttttt ctttgccgcc atctgtctgg tgagcctggt gtttaccgga
     1441 tgctgcgtgc cagagacaaa gggccgctcc ctggagcaga tcgagtcttt ctttaggacc
     1501 ggcaggcgct ccttcctgcg c
//
